>Addgene plasmid #89492 | MSCV p2GM AMPK alpha2hp1 alpha1hp1 | depositor partial sequence | sequence record 173386 | only for the hairpins: alpha1hp1 and alpha2 hp1. For the ampk sequences in attachment (or see related plasmids)
GAGGAGAGCTATTTGATTAGCCATAAAGTGGCAGTTAA
