>Addgene plasmid #89492 | MSCV p2GM AMPK alpha2hp1 alpha1hp1 | addgene partial sequence | sequence record 178509 | Addgene Partial NGS Result
TCTTCCTCACGCGCGTCGGGCTCGACATCGGCAAGGTGTGGGTCGCGGACGACGGCGCCGCGGTGGCGGT
CTGGACCACGCCGGAGAGCGTCGAAGCGGGGGCGGTGTTCGCCGAGATCGGCCCGCGCATGGCCGAGTTG
AGCGGTTCCCGGCTGGCCGCGCAGCAACAGATGGAAGGCCTCCTGGCGCCGCACCGGCCCAAGGAGCCCG
CGTGGTTCCTGGCCACCGTCGGCGTCTCGCCCGACCACCAGGGCAAGGGTCTGGGCAGCGCCGTCGTGCT
CCCCGGAGTGGAGGCGGCCGAGCGCGCCGGGGTGCCCGCCTTCCTGGAGACCTCCGCGCCCCGCAACCTC
CCCTTCTACGAGCGGCTCGGCTTCACCGTCACCGCCGACGTCGAGGTGCCCGAAGGACCGCGCACCTGGT
GCATGACCCGCAAGCCCGGTGCCCTGTACAAGAAACAGAAAATTGTGGCACCAGTGAAACAGACTTTGAA
TTTTGACCTTCTCAAGTTGGCGGGAGACGTCGAGTCCAACCCTGGCCCGGTCGCCACCATGGTGAGCAAG
GGCGAGGAGCTGTTCACCGGGGTGGTGCCCATCCTGGTCGAGCTGGACGGCGACGTAAACGGCCACAAGT
TCAGCGTGTCCGGCGAGGGCGAGGGCGATGCCACCTACGGCAAGCTGACCCTGAAGTTCATCTGCACCAC
CGGCAAGCTGCCCGTGCCCTGGCCCACCCTCGTGACCACCCTGACCTACGGCGTGCAGTGCTTCAGCCGC
TACCCCGACCACATGAAGCAGCACGACTTCTTCAAGTCCGCCATGCCCGAAGGCTACGTCCAGGAGCGCA
CCATCTTCTTCAAGGACGACGGCAACTACAAGACCCGCGCCGAGGTGAAGTTCGAGGGCGACACCCTGGT
GAACCGCATCGAGCTGAAGGGCATCGACTTCAAGGAGGACGGCAACATCCTGGGGCACAAGCTGGAGTAC
AACTACAACAGCCACAACGTCTATATCATGGCCGACAAGCAGAAGAACGGCATCAAGGTGAACTTCAAGA
TCCGCCACAACATCGAGGACGGCAGCGTGCAGCTCGCCGACCACTACCAGCAGAACACCCCCATCGGCGA
CGGCCCCGTGCTGCTGCCCGACAACCACTACCTGAGCACCCAGTCCGCCCTGAGCAAAGACCCCAACGAG
AAGCGCGATCACATGGTCCTGCTGGAGTTCGTGACCGCCGCCGGGATCACTCTCGGCATGGACGAGCTGT
ACAAGTAGCGGCCGCAGCAGCAGCATTTAAATGGCCGCAAGCCTTGTTAAGTGCTCGCTTCGGCAGCACA
TATACTATGTTGAATGAGGCTTCAGTACTTTACAGAATCGTTGCCTGCACATCTTGGAAACACTTGCTGG
GATTACTTCTTCAGGTTAACCCAACAGAAGGCTCGAGAAGGTATATTGCTGTTGACAGTGAGCGCGGCCA
TAAAGTGGCAGTTAAATAGTGAAGCCACAGATGTATTTAACTGCCACTTTATGGCCTTGCCTACTGCCTC
GGAATTCAAGGGGCTACTTTAGGAGCAATTATCTTGTTTACTAAAACTGAATACCTTGCTATCTCTTTGA
TACATTTTTACAAAGCTGAATTAAAATGGTATAAATTAAATCACTTTTTTCAATTGGAAGACTAATGCGT
TTAAATGGCCGCAAGCCTTGTTAAGTGCTCGCTTCGGCAGCACATATACTATGTTGAATGAGGCTTCAGT
ACTTTACAGAATCGTTGCCTGCACATCTTGGAAACACTTGCTGGGATTACTTCTTCAGGTTAACCCAACA
GAAGGCTCGAGAAGGTATATTGCTGTTGACAGTGAGCGCGGAGGAGAGCTATTTGATTATTAGTGAAGCC
ACAGATGTAATAATCAAATAGCTCTCCTCCATGCCTACTGCCTCGGAATTCAAGGGGCTACTTTAGGAGC
AATTATCTTGTTTACTAAAACTGAATACCTTGCTATCTCTTTGATACATTTTTACAAAGCTGAATTAAAA
TGGTATAAATTAAATCACTTTTTTCAATTGGAAGACTAATGCGTTTAAACTGTCGACCTGCAGCCAAGCT
TATCGATAATCAACCTCTGGATTACAAAATTTGTGAAAGATTGACTGGTATTCTTAACTATGTTGCTCCT
TTTACGCTATGTGGATACGCTGCTTTAATGCCTTTGTATCATGCTATTGCTTCCCGTATGGCTTTCATTT
TCTCCTCCTTGTATAAATCCTGGTTGCTGTCTCTTTATGAGGAGTTGTGGCCCGTTGTCAGGCAACGTGG
CGTGGTGTGCACTGTGTTTGCTGACGCAACCCCCACTGGTTGGGGCATTGCCACCACCTGTCAGCTCCTT
TCCGGGACTTTCGCTTTCCCCCTCCCTATTGCCACGGCGGAACTCATCGCCGCCTGCCTTGCCCGCTGCT
GGACAGGGGCTCGGCTGTTGGGCACTGACAATTCCGTGGTGTTGTCGGGGAAATCATCGTCCTTTCCTTG
GCTGCTCGCCTGTGTTGCCACCTGGATTCTGCGCGGGACGTCCTTCTGCTACGTCCCTTCGGCCCTCAAT
CCAGCGGACCTTCCTTCCCGCGGCCTGCTGCCGGCTCTGCGGCCTCTTCCGCGTCTTCGCCTTCGCCCTC
AGACGAGTCGGATCTCCCTTTGGGCCGCCTCCCCGCATCGATAAAATAAAAGATTTTATTTAGTCTCCAG
AAAAAGGGGGGAATGAAAGACCCCACCTGTAGGTTTGGCAAGCTAGCTTAAGTAACGCCATTTTGCAAGG
CATGGAAAATACATAACTGAGAATAGAGAAGTTCAGATCAAGGTTAGGAACAGAGAGACAGCAGAATATG
GGCCAAACAGGATATCTGTGGTAAGCAGTTCCTGCCCCGGCTCAGGGCCAAGAACAGATGGTCCCCAGAT
GCGGTCCCGCCCTCAGCAGTTTCTAGAGAACCATCAGATGTTTCCAGGGTGCCCCAAGGACCTGAAATGA
CCCTGTGCCTTATTTGAACTAACCAATCAGTTCGCTTCTCGCTTCTGTTCGCGCGCTTCTGCTCCCCGAG
CTCAATAAAAGAGCCCACAACCCCTCACTCGGCGCGCCAGTCCTCCGATAGACTGCGTCGCCCGGGTACC
CGTGTATCCAATAAACCCTCTTGCAGTTGCATCCGACTTGTGGTCTCGCTGTTCCTTGGGAGGGTCTCCT
CTGAGTGATTGACTACCCGTCAGCGGGGGTCTTTCATGGGTAACAGTTTCTTGAAGTTGGAGAACAACAT
TCTGAGGGTAGGAGTCGAATATTAAGTAATCCTGACTCAATTAGCCACTGTTTTGAATCCACATACTCCA
ATACTCCTGAAATAGTTCATTATGGACAGCGCAGAAAGAGCTGGGGAGAATTGTGAAATTGTTATCCGCT
CACAATTCCACACAACATACGAGCCGGAAGCATAAAGTGTAAAGCCTGGGGTGCCTAATGAGTGAGCTAA
CTCACATTAATTGCGTTGCGCTCACTGCCCGCTTTCCAGTCGGGAAACCTGTCGTGCCAGCTGCATTAAT
GAATCGGCCAACGCGCGGGGAGAGGCGGTTTGCGTATTGGGCGCTCTTCCGCTTCCTCGCTCACTGACTC
GCTGCGCTCGGTCGTTCGGCTGCGGCGAGCGGTATCAGCTCACTCAAAGGCGGTAATACGGTTATCCACA
GAATCAGGGGATAACGCAGGAAAGAACATGTGAGCAAAAGGCCAGCAAAAGGCCAGGAACCGTAAAAAGG
CCGCGTTGCTGGCGTTTTTCCATAGGCTCCGCCCCCCTGACGAGCATCACAAAAATCGACGCTCAAGTCA
GAGGTGGCGAAACCCGACAGGACTATAAAGATACCAGGCGTTTCCCCCTGGAAGCTCCCTCGTGCGCTCT
CCTGTTCCGACCCTGCCGCTTACCGGATACCTGTCCGCCTTTCTCCCTTCGGGAAGCGTGGCGCTTTCTC
ATAGCTCACGCTGTAGGTATCTCAGTTCGGTGTAGGTCGTTCGCTCCAAGCTGGGCTGTGTGCACGAACC
CCCCGTTCAGCCCGACCGCTGCGCCTTATCCGGTAACTATCGTCTTGAGTCCAACCCGGTAAGACACGAC
TTATCGCCACTGGCAGCAGCCACTGGTAACAGGATTAGCAGAGCGAGGTATGTAGGCGGTGCTACAGAGT
TCTTGAAGTGGTGGCCTAACTACGGCTACACTAGAAGAACAGTATTTGGTATCTGCGCTCTGCTGAAGCC
AGTTACCTTCGGAAAAAGAGTTGGTAGCTCTTGATCCGGCAAACAAACCACCGCTGGTAGCGGTGGTTTT
TTTGTTTGCAAGCAGCAGATTACGCGCAGAAAAAAAGGATCTCAAGAAGATCCTTTGATCTTTTCTACGG
GGTCTGACGCTCAGTGGAACGAAAACTCACGTTAAGGGATTTTGGTCATGAGATTATCAAAAAGGATCTT
CACCTAGATCCTTTTAAATTAAAAATGAAGTTTTAAATCAATCTAAAGTATATATGAGTAAACTTGGTCT
GACAGTTACCAATGCTTAATCAGTGAGGCACCTATCTCAGCGATCTGTCTATTTCGTTCATCCATAGTTG
CCTGACTCCCCGTCGTGTAGATAACTACGATACGGGAGGGCTTACCATCTGGCCCCAGTGCTGCAATGAT
ACCGCGAGACCCACGCTCACCGGCTCCAGATTTATCAGCAATAAACCAGCCAGCCGGAAGGGCCGAGCGC
AGAAGTGGTCCTGCAACTTTATCCGCCTCCATCCAGTCTATTAATTGTTGCCGGGAAGCTAGAGTAAGTA
GTTCGCCAGTTAATAGTTTGCGCAACGTTGTTGCCATTGCTACAGGCATCGTGGTGTCACGCTCGTCGTT
TGGTATGGCTTCATTCAGCTCCGGTTCCCAACGATCAAGGCGAGTTACATGATCCCCCATGTTGTGCAAA
AAAGCGGTTAGCTCCTTCGGTCCTCCGATCGTTGTCAGAAGTAAGTTGGCCGCAGTGTTATCACTCATGG
TTATGGCAGCACTGCATAATTCTCTTACTGTCATGCCATCCGTAAGATGCTTTTCTGTGACTGGTGAGTA
CTCAACCAAGTCATTCTGAGAATAGTGTATGCGGCGACCGAGTTGCTCTTGCCCGGCGTCAATACGGGAT
AATACCGCGCCACATAGCAGAACTTTAAAAGTGCTCATCATTGGAAAACGTTCTTCGGGGCGAAAACTCT
CAAGGATCTTACCGCTGTTGAGATCCAGTTCGATGTAACCCACTCGTGCACCCAACTGATCTTCAGCATC
TTTTACTTTCACCAGCGTTTCTGGGTGAGCAAAAACAGGAAGGCAAAATGCCGCAAAAAAGGGAATAAGG
GCGACACGGAAATGTTGAATACTCATACTCTTCCTTTTTCAATATTATTGAAGCATTTATCAGGGTTATT
GTCTCATGAGCGGATACATATTTGAATGTATTTAGAAAAATAAACAAATAGGGGTTCCGCGCACATTTCC
CCGAAAAGTGCCACCTGACGTCTAAGAAACCATTATTATCATGACATTAACCTATAAAAATAGGCGTATC
ACGAGGCCCTTTCGTCTCGCGCGTTTCGGTGATGACGGTGAAAACCTCTGACACATGCAGCTCCCGGAGA
CGGTCACAGCTTGTCTGTAAGCGGATGCCGGGAGCAGACAAGCCCGTCAGGGCGCGTCAGCGGGTGTTGG
CGGGTGTCGGGGCTGGCTTAACTATGCGGCATCAGAGCAGATTGTACTGAGAGTGCACCATATGCGGTGT
GAAATACCGCACAGATGCGTAAGGAGAAAATACCGCATCAGGCGCCATTCGCCATTCAGGCTGCGCAACT
GTTGGGAAGGGCGATCGGTGCGGGCCTCTTCGCTATTACGCCAGCTGGCGAAAGGGGGATGTGCTGCAAG
GCGATTAAGTTGGGTAACGCCAGGGTTTTCCCAGTCACGACGTTGTAAAACGACGGCGCAAGGAATGGTG
CATGCAAGGAGATGGCGCCCAACAGTCCCCCGGCCACGGGGCCTGCCACCATACCCACGCCGAAACAAGC
GCTCATGAGCCCGAAGTGGCGAGCCCGATCTTCCCCATCGGTGATGTCGGCGATATAGGCGCCAGCAACC
GCACCTGTGGCGCCGGTGATGCCGGCCACGATGCGTCCGGCGTAGAGGCGATTAGTCCAATTTGTTAAAG
ACAGGATATCAGTGGTCCAGGCTCTAGTTTTGACTCAACAATATCACCAGCTGAAGCCTATAGAGTACGA
GCCATAGATAAAATAAAAGATTTTATTTAGTCTCCAGAAAAAGGGGGGAATGAAAGACCCCACCTGTAGG
TTTGGCAAGCTAGCTTAAGTAACGCCATTTTGCAAGGCATGGAAAATACATAACTGAGAATAGAGAAGTT
CAGATCAAGGTTAGGAACAGAGAGACAGCAGAATATGGGCCAAACAGGATATCTGTGGTAAGCAGTTCCT
GCCCCGGCTCAGGGCCAAGAACA
