[The description below was written by a language model from this plasmid's Addgene catalogue record.]
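Description:
MSCV p2GM AMPK alpha2hp1 alpha1hp1 is a retroviral shRNA vector built on the MSCV/LTRmiR30-PIGdeltaR1 backbone (MSCV p2Gm), a murine stem cell virus-derived plasmid intended for packaging into retroviral particles and stable delivery into mammalian cells. In bacteria it is maintained as a low-copy plasmid under ampicillin selection. It is grown in a recombination-reduced strain, as is common for constructs carrying repeated LTRs and hairpin sequences. The total size is recorded as about 8.1 kb, of which the insert accounts for 232 bp.

The payload is a pair of hairpins, one directed against the AMPK alpha2 catalytic subunit and one against alpha1, designed to target both the mouse and human transcripts. They were cloned as a unit between XhoI and EcoRI sites, both of which are retained. The backbone name points to a miR30-type hairpin context, in which the shRNA is embedded in microRNA flanking sequence and processed by the endogenous miRNA machinery. According to the record, the shRNA is driven by a U6 promoter, while a GFP-puromycin marker cassette is expressed from a PGK promoter. No feature table is provided, so the exact arrangement of these elements relative to the LTRs cannot be confirmed here. Transduced cells can be selected with puromycin and tracked or sorted by GFP fluorescence.

The construct is used to knock down both AMPK catalytic isoforms simultaneously, reducing total AMPK protein. The associated work examined AMPK as a regulator of tumour cell metabolism and tumour growth.
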