Addgene plasmid #89492: MSCV p2GM AMPK alpha2hp1 alpha1hp1
Purpose: shRNA against AMPK alpha2 and alpha1 in mouse/human to knock down protein expression
Depositing lab: Russell Jones. Depositing organization: McGill University. Publication: AMPK is a negative regulator of the Warburg effect and suppresses tumor growth in vivo. Faubert B, Boily G, Izreig S, Griss T, Samborska B, Dong Z, Dupuy F, Chambers C, Fuerth BJ, Viollet B, Mamer OA, Avizonis D, DeBerardinis RJ, Siegel PM, Jones RG. Cell Metab. 2013 Jan 8;17(1):113-24. doi: 10.1016/j.cmet.2012.12.001. Epub 2012 Dec 27. PubMed 23274086.
Backbone
  Vector backbone: MSCV/LTRmiR30-PIGdeltaR1 (MSCV p2Gm)
  Backbone size w/o insert (bp): 7894
  Total vector size (bp): 8126
  Vector type: Mammalian Expression, Retroviral
  Selectable markers: Puromycin
Growth in bacteria
  Bacterial resistance: Ampicillin, 100 μg/mL
  Growth temperature: 37°C
  Growth strain: NEB Stable
  Copy number: Low Copy
Gene/Insert
  Gene/Insert name: 2 hairpins against mouse/human AMPKalpha1 and alpha2
  Species: H. sapiens (human), M. musculus (mouse)
  Insert size (bp): 232
  Promoter: U6 (The GFP-Puro is from a PGK promoter; the shRNA is from a U6 promoter)
  Cloning method: Restriction Enzyme; 5′ cloning site XhoI (not destroyed); 3′ cloning site EcoRI (not destroyed)
  Sequencing primers: 5′ GFP miR primer (GCTGGAGTTCGTGACCGCC)
Terms and licenses: Academic/Nonprofit Terms; Industry Terms: Not Available to Industry
How to cite: MSCV p2GM AMPK alpha2hp1 alpha1hp1 was a gift from Russell Jones (Addgene plasmid # 89492 ; http://n2t.net/addgene:89492 ; RRID:Addgene_89492)
